>Addgene plasmid #103410 | LSB-hsa-miR-30a-5p | depositor full sequence | sequence record 195869 | Full Sequence
AATTGAGGGGATAACGCAGGAAAGAACATGTGAGCAAAAGGCCAGCAAAAGGCCAGGAACCGTAAAAAGG
CCGCGTTGCTGGCGTTTTTCCATAGGCTCCGCCCCCCTGACGAGCATCACAAAAATCGACGCTCAAGTCA
GAGGTGGCGAAACCCGACAGGACTATAAAGATACCAGGCGTTTCCCCCTGGAAGCTCCCTCGTGCGCTCT
CCTGTTCCGACCCTGCCGCTTACCGGATACCTGTCCGCCTTTCTCCCTTCGGGAAGCGTGGCGCTTTCTC
ATAGCTCACGCTGTAGGTATCTCAGTTCGGTGTAGGTCGTTCGCTCCAAGCTGGGCTGTGTGCACGAACC
CCCCGTTCAGCCCGACCGCTGCGCCTTATCCGGTAACTATCGTCTTGAGTCCAACCCGGTAAGACACGAC
TTATCGCCACTGGCAGCAGCCACTGGTAACAGGATTAGCAGAGCGAGGTATGTAGGCGGTGCTACAGAGT
TCTTGAAGTGGTGGCCTAACTACGGCTACACTAGAAGAACAGTATTTGGTATCTGCGCTCTGCTGAAGCC
AGTTACCTTCGGAAAAAGAGTTGGTAGCTCTTGATCCGGCAAACAAACCACCGCTGGTAGCGGTGGTTTT
TTTGTTTGCAAGCAGCAGATTACGCGCAGAAAAAAAGGATCTCAAGAAGATCCTTTGATCTTTTCTACGG
GGTCTGACGCTCAGTGGAACGAAAACTCACGTTAAGGGATTTTGGTCATGAGATTATCAAAAAGGATCTT
CACCTAGATCCTTTTAAATTAAAAATGAAGTTTTAAATCAATCTAAAGTATATATGAGTAAACTTGGTCT
GACAGTTACCAATGCTTAATCAGTGAGGCACCTATCTCAGCGATCTGTCTATTTCGTTCATCCATAGTTG
CCTGACTCCCCGTCGTGTAGATAACTACGATACGGGAGGGCTTACCATCTGGCCCCAGTGCTGCAATGAT
ACCGCGAGAACCACGCTCACCGGCTCCAGATTTATCAGCAATAAACCAGCCAGCCGGAAGGGCCGAGCGC
AGAAGTGGTCCTGCAACTTTATCCGCCTCCATCCAGTCTATTAATTGTTGCCGGGAAGCTAGAGTAAGTA
GTTCGCCAGTTAATAGTTTGCGCAACGTTGTTGCCATTGCTACAGGCATCGTGGTGTCACGCTCGTCGTT
TGGTATGGCTTCATTCAGCTCCGGTTCCCAACGATCAAGGCGAGTTACATGATCCCCCATGTTGTGCAAA
AAAGCGGTTAGCTCCTTCGGTCCTCCGATCGTTGTCAGAAGTAAGTTGGCCGCAGTGTTATCACTCATGG
TTATGGCAGCACTGCATAATTCTCTTACTGTCATGCCATCCGTAAGATGCTTTTCTGTGACTGGTGAGTA
CTCAACCAAGTCATTCTGAGAATAGTGTATGCGGCGACCGAGTTGCTCTTGCCCGGCGTCAATACGGGAT
AATACCGCGCCACATAGCAGAACTTTAAAAGTGCTCATCATTGGAAAACGTTCTTCGGGGCGAAAACTCT
CAAGGATCTTACCGCTGTTGAGATCCAGTTCGATGTAACCCACTCGTGCACCCAACTGATCTTCAGCATC
TTTTACTTTCACCAGCGTTTCTGGGTGAGCAAAAACAGGAAGGCAAAATGCCGCAAAAAAGGGAATAAGG
GCGACACGGAAATGTTGAATACTCATACTCTTCCTTTTTCAATATTATTGAAGCATTTATCAGGGTTATT
GTCTCATGAGCGGATACATATTTGAATGTAGCTCCGAATTTCTCGAGGGCTTGTCGACGACGGCGGTCTC
CGTCGTCAGGATCATGAATTCGACCCGCCTGCCACCATGACCGAGTACAAGCCCACGGTGCGCCTCGCCA
CCCGCGACGACGTCCCCCGGGCCGTACGCACCCTCGCCGCCGCGTTCGCCGACTACCCCGCCACGCGCCA
CACCGTCGACCCGGACCGCCACATCGAGCGGGTCACCGAGCTGCAAGAACTCTTCCTCACGCGCGTCGGG
CTCGACATCGGCAAGGTGTGGGTCGCGGACGACGGCGCCGCGGTGGCGGTCTGGACCACGCCGGAGAGCG
TCGAAGCGGGGGCGGTGTTCGCCGAGATCGGCCCGCGCATGGCCGAGTTGAGCGGTTCCCGGCTGGCCGC
GCAGCAACAGATGGAAGGCCTCCTGGCGCCGCACCGGCCCAAGGAGCCCGCGTGGTTCCTGGCCACCGTC
GGCGTCTCGCCCGACCACCAGGGCAAGGGTCTGGGCAGCGCCGTCGTGCTCCCCGGAGTGGAGGCGGCCG
AGCGCGCCGGGGTGCCCGCCTTCCTGGAGACATCCGCGCCCCGCAACCTCCCCTTCTACGAGCGGCTCGG
CTTCACCGTCACCGCCGACGTCGAGGTGCCCGAAGGACCGCGCACCTGGTGCATGACCCGCAAGCCCGGT
GCCTGATACGCGTGAATTCACTCCTCAGGTGCAGGCTGCCTATCAGAAGGTGGTGGCTGGTGTGGCCAAT
GCCCTGGCTCACAAATACCACTGAGATCTTTTTCCCTCTGCCAAAAATTATGGGGACATCATGAAGCCCC
TTGAGCATCTGACTTCTGGCTAATAAAGGAAATTTATTTTCATTGCAATAGTGTGTTGGAATTTTTTGTG
TCTCTCACTCGGAAGGACATATGGGAGGGCAAATCATTTAAAACATCAGAATGAGTATTTGGTTTAGAGT
TTGGCAACATATGCCCATATGCTGGCTGCCATGAACAAAGGTTGGCTATAAAGAGGTCATCAGTATATGA
AACAGCCCCCTGCTGTCCATTCCTTATTCCATAGAAAAGCCTTGACTTGAGGTTAGATTTTTTTTATATT
TTGTTTTGTGTTATTTTTTTCTTTAACATCCCTAAAATTTTCCTTACATGTTTTACTAGCCAGATTTTTC
CTCCTCTCCTGACTACTCCCAGTCATAGCTGTCCCTCTTCTCTTATGGAGATCCCTCGACCTGCAGCCCA
AGCTTGAATTCTCTAGAATTACCCTGTTATCCCTATGCTTGGTTTACCGAGCTCTTATTGGTTTTCAAAC
TTCATTGACTGTGCCCAACGCGCCTGGGAGCTCACGGGGACAGCCCCCCCCCAAAGCCCCCAGGGATGTA
ATTACGTCCCTCCCCCGCTAGGGGGCAGCAGCGAGCCGCCCGGGGCTCCGCTCCGGTCCGGCGCTCCCCC
CGCATCCCCGAGCCGGCAGCGTGCGGGGACAGCCCGGGCACGGGGAAGGTGGCACGGGATCGCTTTCCTC
TGAACGCTTCTCGCTGCTCTTTGAGCCTGCAGACACCTGGGGGGATACGGGGAAAAAGCTAGGCTGAAAG
ACCGGTTCTTAGAATGACACGCGCCTGGGAGCTCACGGGGACAGCCCCCCCCCAAAGCCCCCAGGGATGT
AATTACGTCCCTCCCCCGCTAGGGGGCAGCAGCGAGCCGCCCGGGGCTCCGCTCCGGTCCGGCGCTCCCC
CCGCATCCCCGAGCCGGCAGCGTGCGGGGACAGCCCGGGCACGGGGAAGGTGGCACGGGATCGCTTTCCT
CTGAACGCTTCTCGCTGCTCTTTGAGCCTGCAGACACCTGGGGGGATACGGGGAAAAAGCTAACTTCTGA
GACGACAACTTTGTATAGAAAAGTTGGCTCCGAATTCGCCCTTGACAGCAGAGATCCAGTTTGGTTAATT
AATTGGCTCCGGTGCCCGTCAGTGGGCAGAGCGCACATCGCCCACAGTCCCCGAGAAGTTGTGGGGAGGG
GTCGGCAATTGAACCGGTGCCTAGAGAAGGTGGCGCGGGGTAAACTGGGAAAGTGATGTCGTGTACTGGC
TCCGCCTTTTTCCCGAGGGTGGGGGAGAACCGTATATAAGTGCAGTAGTCGCCGTGAACGTTCTTTTTCG
CAACGGGTTTGCCGCCAGAACACAGGTAAGTGCCGTGTGTGGTTCCCGCGGGCCTGGCCTCTTTACGGGT
TATGGCCCTTGCGTGCCTTGAATTACTTCCACCTGGCTGCAGTACGTGATTCTTGATCCCGAGCTTCGGG
TTGGAAGTGGGTGGGAGAGTTCGAGGCCTTGCGCTTAAGGAGCCCCTTCGCCTCGTGCTTGAGTTGAGGC
CTGGCCTGGGCGCTGGGGCCGCCGCGTGCGAATCTGGTGGCACCTTCGCGCCTGTCTCGCTGCTTTCGAT
AAGTCTCTAGCCATTTAAAATTTTTGATGACCTGCTGCGACGCTTTTTTTCTGGCAAGATAGTCTTGTAA
ATGCGGGCCAAGATCTGCACACTGGTATTTCGGTTTTTGGGGCCGCGGGCGGCGACGGGGCCCGTGCGTC
CCAGCGCACATGTTCGGCGAGGCGGGGCCTGCGAGCGCGGCCACCGAGAATCGGACGGGGGTAGTCTCAA
GCTGGCCGGCCTGCTCTGGTGCCTGGCCTCGCGCCGCCGTGTATCGCCCCGCCCTGGGCGGCAAGGCTGG
CCCGGTCGGCACCAGTTGCGTGAGCGGAAAGATGGCCGCTTCCCGGCCCTGCTGCAGGGAGCTCAAAATG
GAGGACGCGGCGCTCGGGAGAGCGGGCGGGTGAGTCACCCACACAAAGGAAAAGGGCCTTTCCGTCCTCA
GCCGTCGCTTCATGTGACTCCACGGAGTACCGGGCGCCGTCCAGGCACCTCGATTAGTTCTCGAGCTTTT
GGAGTACGTCGTCTTTAGGTTGGGGGGAGGGGTTTTATGCGATGGAGTTTCCCCACACTGAGTGGGTGGA
GACTGAAGTTAGGCCAGCTTGGCACTTGATGTAATTCTCCTTGGAATTTGCCCTTTTTGAGTTTGGATCT
TGGTTCATTCTCAAGCCTCAGACAGTGGTTCAAAGTTTTTTTCTTCCATTTCAGGTGTCGTGAGAAGGGC
GAATTCGACCCAAGTTTGTACAAAAAAGCAGGCTGGATCCAGGTGCCACCATGGTGAGCGAGCTGATTAA
GGAGAACATGCACATGAAGCTGTACATGGAGGGCACCGTGAACAACCACCACTTCAAGTGCACATCCGAG
GGCGAAGGCAAGCCCTACGAGGGCACCCAGACCATGAGAATCAAGGCGGTCGAGGGCGGCCCTCTCCCCT
TCGCCTTCGACATCCTGGCTACCAGCTTCATGTACGGCAGCAAAACCTTCATCAACCACACCCAGGGCAT
CCCCGACTTCTTTAAGCAGTCCTTCCCCGAGGGCTTCACATGGGAGAGAGTCACCACATACGAAGATGGG
GGCGTGCTGACCGCTACCCAGGACACCAGCCTCCAGGACGGCTGCCTCATCTACAACGTCAAGATCAGAG
GGGTGAACTTCCCATCCAACGGCCCTGTGATGCAGAAGAAAACACTCGGCTGGGAGGCCTCCACCGAGAC
ACTGTACCCCGCTGACGGCGGCCTGGAAGGCAGAGCCGACATGGCCCTGAAGCTCGTGGGCGGGGGCCAC
CTGATCTGCAACCTTAAGACCACATACAGATCCAAGAAACCCGCTAAGAACCTCAAGATGCCCGGCGTCT
ACTATGTGGACAGGAGACTGGAAAGAATCAAGGAGGCCGACAAAGAGACATACGTCGAGCAGCACGAGGT
GGCTGTGGCCAGATACTGCGACCTCCCTAGCAAACTGGGGCACAAACTTAATTGAGAATTCTACCACCCA
GCTTTCTTGTACAAAGTGGTACGTCTCAAGACCAGAGGTCTCTGCTTCTACCTCGCTTCCAGTCGAGGAT
GTTTACACTTCCAGTCGAGGATGTTTACACTTCCAGTCGAGGATGTTTACACTTCCAGTCGAGGATGTTT
ACACAACCAGAAGAGACCTGTGCTTCACTCCTCAGGTGCAGGCTGCCTATCAGAAGGTGGTGGCTGGTGT
GGCCAATGCCCTGGCTCACAAATACCACTGAGATCTTTTTCCCTCTGCCAAAAATTATGGGGACATCATG
AAGCCCCTTGAGCATCTGACTTCTGGCTAATAAAGGAAATTTATTTTCATTGCAATAGTGTGTTGGAATT
TTTTGTGTCTCTCACTCGGAAGGACATATGGGAGGGCAAATCATTTAAAACATCAGAATGAGTATTTGGT
TTAGAGTTTGGCAACATATGCCCATATGCTGGCTGCCATGAACAAAGGTTGGCTATAAAGAGGTCATCAG
TATATGAAACAGCCCCCTGCTGTCCATTCCTTATTCCATAGAAAAGCCTTGACTTGAGGTTAGATTTTTT
TTATATTTTGTTTTGTGTTATTTTTTTCTTTAACATCCCTAAAATTTTCCTTACATGTTTTACTAGCCAG
ATTTTTCCTCCTCTCCTGACTACTCCCAGTCATAGCTGTCCCTCTTCTCTTATGGAGATCCCGAGCGGTG
CGTTTTTATGCTTGTAGTATTGTATAATGTTTTTAAGATCCAAGCTTCTGACCTCTTCTCTTCCTCCCAC
AGGGCCTCGAGACAATTGCATCGATGGTACCAGTGAAAGTCTGCAATGAATTCGAGTTGGCGCGCCTGTC
ATTCTAAATCTCTCTTTCAGCCTAAAGCTTTTTCCCCGTATCCCCCCAGGTGTCTGCAGGCTCAAAGAGC
AGCGAGAAGCGTTCAGAGGAAAGCGATCCCGTGCCACCTTCCCCGTGCCCGGGCTGTCCCCGCACGCTGC
CGGCTCGGGGATGCGGGGGGAGCGCCGGACCGGAGCGGAGCCCCGGGCGGCTCGCTGCTGCCCCCTAGCG
GGGGAGGGACGTAATTACATCCCTGGGGGCTTTGGGAGGGGGCTGTCCCCGTGAGCTCCCAGGCGCGCCT
GTCATTCTAAATCTCTCTTTCAGCCTAAAGCTTTTTCCCCGTATCCCCCCAGGTGTCTGCAGGCTCAAAG
AGCAGCGAGAAGCGTTCAGAGGAAAGCGATCCCGTGCCACCTTCCCCGTGCCCGGGCTGTCCCCGCACGC
TGCCGGCTCGGGGATGCGGGGGGAGCGCCGGACCGGAGCGGAGCCCCGGGCGGCTCGCTGCTGCCCCCTA
GCGGGGGAGGGACGTAATTACATCCCTGGGGGCTTTGGGGGGGGGCTGTCCCCGTGAGCTCCCAGGCGCG
CCAACTCGGTACCGTATCGATGTCGACGTTAACGCTAGTGATATCAACTTTGTATAGAAAAGTTGGCTCC
GAATTCGCCCTTGACAGCAGAGATCCAGTTTGGTTAATTAATTGGCTCCGGTGCCCGTCAGTGGGCAGAG
CGCACATCGCCCACAGTCCCCGAGAAGTTGTGGGGAGGGGTCGGCAATTGAACCGGTGCCTAGAGAAGGT
GGCGCGGGGTAAACTGGGAAAGTGATGTCGTGTACTGGCTCCGCCTTTTTCCCGAGGGTGGGGGAGAACC
GTATATAAGTGCAGTAGTCGCCGTGAACGTTCTTTTTCGCAACGGGTTTGCCGCCAGAACACAGGTAAGT
GCCGTGTGTGGTTCCCGCGGGCCTGGCCTCTTTACGGGTTATGGCCCTTGCGTGCCTTGAATTACTTCCA
CCTGGCTGCAGTACGTGATTCTTGATCCCGAGCTTCGGGTTGGAAGTGGGTGGGAGAGTTCGAGGCCTTG
CGCTTAAGGAGCCCCTTCGCCTCGTGCTTGAGTTGAGGCCTGGCCTGGGCGCTGGGGCCGCCGCGTGCGA
ATCTGGTGGCACCTTCGCGCCTGTCTCGCTGCTTTCGATAAGTCTCTAGCCATTTAAAATTTTTGATGAC
CTGCTGCGACGCTTTTTTTCTGGCAAGATAGTCTTGTAAATGCGGGCCAAGATCTGCACACTGGTATTTC
GGTTTTTGGGGCCGCGGGCGGCGACGGGGCCCGTGCGTCCCAGCGCACATGTTCGGCGAGGCGGGGCCTG
CGAGCGCGGCCACCGAGAATCGGACGGGGGTAGTCTCAAGCTGGCCGGCCTGCTCTGGTGCCTGGCCTCG
CGCCGCCGTGTATCGCCCCGCCCTGGGCGGCAAGGCTGGCCCGGTCGGCACCAGTTGCGTGAGCGGAAAG
ATGGCCGCTTCCCGGCCCTGCTGCAGGGAGCTCAAAATGGAGGACGCGGCGCTCGGGAGAGCGGGCGGGT
GAGTCACCCACACAAAGGAAAAGGGCCTTTCCGTCCTCAGCCGTCGCTTCATGTGACTCCACGGAGTACC
GGGCGCCGTCCAGGCACCTCGATTAGTTCTCGAGCTTTTGGAGTACGTCGTCTTTAGGTTGGGGGGAGGG
GTTTTATGCGATGGAGTTTCCCCACACTGAGTGGGTGGAGACTGAAGTTAGGCCAGCTTGGCACTTGATG
TAATTCTCCTTGGAATTTGCCCTTTTTGAGTTTGGATCTTGGTTCATTCTCAAGCCTCAGACAGTGGTTC
AAAGTTTTTTTCTTCCATTTCAGGTGTCGTGAGAAGGGCGAATTCGACCCAAGTTTGTACAAAAAAGCAG
GCTCGCCACCATGGTGAGCAAGGGCGAGGAGCTGTTCACCGGGGTGGTGCCCATCCTGGTCGAGCTGGAC
GGCGACGTAAACGGCCACAAGTTCAGCGTGAGGGGCGAGGGCGAGGGCGATGCCACCAACGGCAAGCTGA
CCCTGAAGTTCATCTGCACCACCGGCAAGCTGCCCGTGCCCTGGCCCACCCTCGTGACCACCCTGAGCCA
CGGCGTGCAGTGCTTCGCCCGCTACCCCGACCACATGAAGCAGCACGACTTCTTCAAGTCCGCCATGCCC
GAAGGCTACGTCCAGGAGCGCACCATCTTCTTCAAGGACGACGGCACCTACAAGACCCGCGCCGAGGTGA
AGTTCGAGGGCGACACCCTAGTGAACCGCATCGAGCTGAAGGGCGTCGACTTCAAGGAGGACGGCAACAT
CCTGGGGCACAAGCTGGAGTACAACTTCAACAGCCACAACATCTATATCATGGCCGTCAAGCAGAAGAAC
GGCATCAAGGTGAACTTCAAGATCCGCCACAACGTGGAGGACGGCAGCGTGCAGCTCGCCGACCACTACC
AGCAGAACACCCCCATCGGCGACGGCCCCGTGCTGCTGCCCGACAGCCACTACCTGAGCACCCAGTCCGT
GCTGAGCAAAGACCCCAACGAGAAGCGCGATCACATGGTCCTGCTGGAGTTCCGCACCGCCGCCGGGATC
ACTCTCGGCATGGACGAGCTGTACAAGTAATACCACCCAGCTTTCTTGTACAAAGTGGTACGCGTGAATT
CACTCCTCAGGTGCAGGCTGCCTATCAGAAGGTGGTGGCTGGTGTGGCCAATGCCCTGGCTCACAAATAC
CACTGAGATCTTTTTCCCTCTGCCAAAAATTATGGGGACATCATGAAGCCCCTTGAGCATCTGACTTCTG
GCTAATAAAGGAAATTTATTTTCATTGCAATAGTGTGTTGGAATTTTTTGTGTCTCTCACTCGGAAGGAC
ATATGGGAGGGCAAATCATTTAAAACATCAGAATGAGTATTTGGTTTAGAGTTTGGCAACATATGCCCAT
ATGCTGGCTGCCATGAACAAAGGTTGGCTATAAAGAGGTCATCAGTATATGAAACAGCCCCCTGCTGTCC
ATTCCTTATTCCATAGAAAAGCCTTGACTTGAGGTTAGATTTTTTTTATATTTTGTTTTGTGTTATTTTT
TTCTTTAACATCCCTAAAATTTTCCTTACATGTTTTACTAGCCAGATTTTTCCTCCTCTCCTGACTACTC
CCAGTCATAGCTGTCCCTCTTCTCTTATGGAGATCCCTCGACCTGCAGCCCAAGCTTGGCGTAATCATGG
TCATAGCTGTTTCCTGTGTGAAATTGTTATCCGCTCACAATTCCACACAACATACGAGCCGGAAGCATAA
AGTGTAAAGCCTGGGGTGCCTAATGAGTGAGCTAACTCACATTAATTGCGTTGCGCTCACTGCCCGCTTT
CCAGTCGGGAAACCTGTCGTGCCAGCGGATCGACAGTACTAAGCTTGGTCTAATACCCAATCTCTCGTCT
TATCCAGATGTTTTATACGCCTCTGGCCCGTGTCTCAAAATCTCTGATGTTACATTGCACAAGATAAAAT
AATATCATCATGAACAATAAAACTGTCTGCTTACATAAACAGTAATACAAGGGGTGTTATGAGCCATATT
CAACGGGAAACGTCGAGGCCGCGATTAAATTCCAACATGGATGCTGATTTATATGGGTATAAATGGGCTC
GCGATAATGTCGGGCAATCAGGTGCGACAATCTATCGCTTGTATGGGAAGCCCGATGCGCCAGAGTTGTT
TCTGAAACATGGCAAAGGTAGCGTTGCCAATGATGTTACAGATGAGATGGTCAGACTAAACTGGCTGACG
GAATTTATGCCTCTTCCGACCATCAAGCATTTTATCCGTACTCCTGATGATGCATGGTTACTCACCACTG
CGATCCCCGGAAAAACAGCATTCCAGGTATTAGAAGAATATCCTGATTCAGGTGAAAATATTGTTGATGC
GCTGGCAGTGTTCCTGCGCCGGTTGCATTCGATTCCTGTTTGTAATTGTCCTTTTAACAGCGATCGCGTA
TTTCGTCTCGCTCAGGCGCAATCACGAATGAATAACGGTTTGGTTGATGCGAGTGATTTTGATGACGAGC
GTAATGGCTGGCCTGTTGAACAAGTCTGGAAAGAAATGCATAAACTTTTGCCATTCTCACCGGATTCAGT
CGTCACTCATGGTGATTTCTCACTTGATAACCTTATTTTTGACGAGGGGAAATTAATAGGTTGTATTGAT
GTTGGACGAGTCGGAATCGCAGACCGATACCAGGATCTTGCCATCCTATGGAACTGCCTCGGTGAGTTTT
CTCCTTCATTACAGAAACGGCTTTTTCAAAAATATGGTATTGATAATCCTGATATGAATAAATTGCAGTT
TCATTTGATGCTCGATGAGTTTTTCTAATCAGAATTGGTTAATTGGTTGTAACACTGGCAGAGCATTACG
CTGACTTGACGGGACGGCGCAAGCTCATGACCAAAATCCCTTAACGTGAGTTACGCGTCGTTCCACTGAG
CGTCAGAGGTATCACTAGTATTACAGAGGTAAGTTATAACAGTCGCCTAACCC
Features (pLannotate 1.2.2; 28 found; start..end, strand, type, name):
     87..675     -  rep_origin     ori: high-copy-number ColE1/pMB1/pBR322/pUC origin of replication
    846..1706    -  CDS            AmpR: β-lactamase; bla; confers resistance to ampicillin, carbenicillin, and related antibiotics
   1707..1778    -  promoter       AmpR promoter: bla
   1857..2456    +  CDS            PuroR: puromycin N-acetyltransferase; pac from Streptomyces alboniger; confers resistance to puromycin
   2461..2541    +  CDS            HBB (fragment): HBB_PONPY - Experimental evidence at transcript level: Swiss-Prot protein existence level 2. Involved in oxygen transport from the lung to the various peripheral tissues. From Pongo pygmaeus (Bornean orangutan).
   2612..2667    +  polyA_signal   β-globin poly(A) signal: rabbit β-globin polyadenylation signal (Gil and Proudfoot, 1987)
   3646..3666    +  protein_bind   attB4: mutant version of attB; core recombination site for the Gateway® BP reaction BP Clonase™
   3734..3945    +  promoter       EF-1α core promoter: core promoter for human elongation factor EF-1α
   3946..4884    +  intron         EF-1α intron A: intron upstream of the start codon of human EF-1α
   4911..4931    +  protein_bind   attB1: mutant version of attB; core recombination site for the Gateway® BP reaction BP Clonase™
   4951..5646    +  CDS            mKate2: mKate2 is a basic (constitutively fluorescent) red fluorescent protein published in 2009, derived from Entacmaea quadricolor. It is reported to be a rapidly-maturing monomer with moderate acid sensitivity.
   5666..5690    -  protein_bind   attB2: mutant version of attB; recombination site for the Gateway® BP reaction BP Clonase™
   5834..5908    +  CDS            HBB (fragment): HBB_PONPY - Experimental evidence at transcript level: Swiss-Prot protein existence level 2. Involved in oxygen transport from the lung to the various peripheral tissues. From Pongo pygmaeus (Bornean orangutan).
   5979..6034    +  polyA_signal   β-globin poly(A) signal: rabbit β-globin polyadenylation signal (Gil and Proudfoot, 1987)
   6418..6443    +  misc_feature   SA: splice acceptor site
   7115..7135    +  protein_bind   attB4: mutant version of attB; core recombination site for the Gateway® BP reaction BP Clonase™
   7203..7414    +  promoter       EF-1α core promoter: core promoter for human elongation factor EF-1α
   7415..8353    +  intron         EF-1α intron A: intron upstream of the start codon of human EF-1α
   8380..8400    +  protein_bind   attB1: mutant version of attB; core recombination site for the Gateway® BP reaction BP Clonase™
   8411..9127    +  CDS            EBFP2: EBFP2 is a basic (constitutively fluorescent) blue fluorescent protein published in 2007, derived from Aequorea victoria. It is reported to be a rapidly-maturing monomer with moderate acid sensitivity.
   9135..9159    -  protein_bind   attB2: mutant version of attB; recombination site for the Gateway® BP reaction BP Clonase™
   9163..9243    +  CDS            HBB (fragment): HBB_PONPY - Experimental evidence at transcript level: Swiss-Prot protein existence level 2. Involved in oxygen transport from the lung to the various peripheral tissues. From Pongo pygmaeus (Bornean orangutan).
   9314..9369    +  polyA_signal   β-globin poly(A) signal: rabbit β-globin polyadenylation signal (Gil and Proudfoot, 1987)
   9752..9774    -  protein_bind   lac operator (fragment): The lac repressor binds to the lac operator to inhibit transcription in E. coli. This inhibition can be relieved by adding lactose or isopropyl-β-D-thiogalactopyranoside (IPTG). lac repressor encoded by lacI
   9778..9808    -  promoter       lac promoter: promoter for the E. coli lac operon
   9823..9844    -  protein_bind   CAP binding site: CAP binding activates transcription in the presence of cAMP. E. coli catabolite activator protein
   9857..9896    -  CDS            lacI (fragment): lac repressor; lacI; The lac repressor binds to the lac operator to inhibit transcription in E. coli. This inhibition can be relieved by adding lactose or isopropyl-β-D-thiogalactopyranoside (IPTG).
  10069..10878   +  CDS            KanR: aminoglycoside phosphotransferase; aph(3')-Ia; confers resistance to kanamycin in bacteria or G418 (Geneticin®) in eukaryotes
