[The description below was written by a language model from this plasmid's Addgene catalogue record and pLannotate feature annotations shown in this document.]
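Description:
LSB-hsa-miR-30a-5p is a mammalian expression plasmid of about 11 kb built on the Low Sensor Backbone (LSB) and designed as a two-colour fluorescent sensor of microRNA activity. It replicates in E. coli from a high-copy ColE1/pUC-type origin and carries both a β-lactamase gene and an aph(3')-Ia kanamycin resistance gene, so it is maintained under dual ampicillin and kanamycin selection. A puromycin N-acetyltransferase coding sequence followed by a rabbit β-globin poly(A) signal is also present for selection in mammalian cells. The feature table does not annotate a promoter directly upstream of it.

The payload consists of two parallel transcription units in the same orientation, each driven by the human EF-1α core promoter with its intron A and terminated by a rabbit β-globin poly(A) signal. One unit expresses the red fluorescent protein mKate2 and, according to the catalogue entry, carries a target site for human miR-30a-5p in its 3' UTR. This site is not annotated in the feature table but would fall between the mKate2 coding sequence and its poly(A) signal. The other unit expresses the blue protein EBFP2 without a target site and serves as an internal reference. When miR-30a-5p is active in transfected cells it represses the mKate2 transcript, so the drop in mKate2 relative to EBFP2 fluorescence reports miRNA activity while normalising for plasmid dose. Gateway attB4, attB1 and attB2 scars flank the promoters and reporters, reflecting modular assembly.

The depositor notes that the repeated poly(A) elements make the plasmid inherently prone to recombination, and that the physical plasmid differs slightly from the deposited sequence, including short insertions flanking the puromycin gene that do not impair selection.
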