Addgene plasmid #103410: LSB-hsa-miR-30a-5p
Purpose: Used to sense miRNA activity using fluorescence based tools. hsa-miR-30a-5p target in 3' UTR of of mKate. miRNA activity can be measured by the repression of mKate2 relative to EBFP2 fluorescent proteins . Plasmid is inherently unstable; please see Depositor Comments
Depositing lab: Ron Weiss. Depositing organization: Massachusetts Institute of Technology. Publication: A mixed antagonistic/synergistic miRNA repression model enables accurate predictions of multi-input miRNA sensor activity. Gam JJ, Babb J, Weiss R. Nat Commun. 2018 Jun 22;9(1):2430. doi: 10.1038/s41467-018-04575-0. PubMed 29934631.
Backbone
  Vector backbone: Low Sensor Backbone (LSB)
  Vector type: Mammalian Expression, Synthetic Biology
Growth in bacteria
  Bacterial resistance: Ampicillin and Kanamycin, 100 & 50 μg/mL
  Growth temperature: 30°C
  Growth strain: NEB Stable
  Copy number: High Copy
Gene/Insert
  Gene/Insert name: hsa-miR-30a-5p target
  Species: H. sapiens (human)
  Entrez Gene: MIR30A (a.k.a. MIRN30A, mir-30a)
  Promoter: EF-1a
  Cloning method: Gibson Cloning
Terms and licenses: Academic/Nonprofit Terms; Industry Terms: Not Available to Industry
Depositor comments: Please note that this plasmid is inherently unstable due to a repeating poly A element. We recommend performing a diagnostic digest on multiple colonies upon receipt. The depositors would like to note the presence of several discrepancies between the depositor sequence and physical plasmid sequence. In particular, the sequences upstream and downstream of the puromycin coding region have 10 bp insertions which do not affect the ability to perform puromycin selection. The sequences for those regions within the physical plasmids are as follows: Upstream of Puro: GAATTCGACCGCCTGTCTCAAGGTGCCACC; Downstream of Puro: GCTTTGAGACTACGCGTGAATTCACTCCTC.
How to cite: LSB-hsa-miR-30a-5p was a gift from Ron Weiss (Addgene plasmid # 103410 ; http://n2t.net/addgene:103410 ; RRID:Addgene_103410)
