>Addgene plasmid #103410 | LSB-hsa-miR-30a-5p | depositor partial sequence | sequence record 195870 | hsa-miR-30a-5p target
CTTCCAGTCGAGGATGTTTACA
