>Addgene plasmid #103410 | LSB-hsa-miR-30a-5p | addgene partial sequence | sequence record 266946 | mKate2-F 5'-ACCCGCTAAGAACCTCAAGA-3'
AAGGAGGCCGACAAAGAGACATACGTCGAGCAGCACGAGGTGGCTGTGGCCAGATACTGCGACCTCCCTA
GCAAACTGGGGCACAAACTTAATTGAGAATTCTACCACCCAGCTTTCTTGTACAAAGTGGTACGTCTCAA
GACCAGAGGTCTCTGCTTCTACCTCGCTTCCAGTCGAGGATGTTTACACTTCCAGTCGAGGATGTTTACA
CTTCCAGTCGAGGATGTTTACACTTCCAGTCGAGGATGTTTACACAACCAGAAGAGACCTGTGCTTCACT
CCTCAGGTGCAGGCTGCCTATCAGAAGGTGGTGGCTGGTGTGGCCAATGCCCTGGCTCACAAATACCACT
GAGATCTTTTTCCCTCTGCCAAAAATTATGGGGACATCATGAAGCCCCTTGAGCATCTGACTTCTGGCTA
ATAAAGGAAATTTATTTTCATTGCAATAGTGTGTTGGAATTTTTTGTGTCTCTCACTCGGAAGGACATAT
GGGAGGGCAAATCATTTAAAACATCAGAATGAGTATTT
